Addgene plasmid #24811: 3XFlag pCMV5-TOPO TAZ (∂WW)
Depositing lab: Jeff Wrana. Depositing organization: Sinai Health System. Publication: TAZ controls Smad nucleocytoplasmic shuttling and regulates human embryonic stem-cell self-renewal. Varelas X, Sakuma R, Samavarchi-Tehrani P, Peerani R, Rao BM, Dembowy J, Yaffe MB, Zandstra PW, Wrana JL. Nat Cell Biol. 2008 Jul . 10(7):837-48. 10.1038/ncb1748 PubMed 18568018.
Backbone
  Vector backbone: pCMV5-TOPO
  Backbone size w/o insert (bp): 5000
  Vector type: Mammalian Expression
Growth in bacteria
  Bacterial resistance: Ampicillin, 100 μg/mL
  Growth temperature: 37°C
  Growth strain: DH5alpha
  Copy number: High Copy
Gene/Insert
  Gene/Insert name: TAZ (alt name: WWTR1)
  Species: H. sapiens (human)
  Mutation: Deletion of amino acids 111-158.
  Entrez Gene: WWTR1 (a.k.a. TAZ)
  Tag / fusion protein: 3XFlag (N terminal on insert)
  Cloning method: Restriction Enzyme; 5′ cloning site KpnI/HindIII (not destroyed); 3′ cloning site EcoRI (not destroyed)
  Sequencing primers: 5′ CMV-F
Terms and licenses: Academic/Nonprofit Terms; Industry Terms
How to cite: 3XFlag pCMV5-TOPO TAZ (∂WW) was a gift from Jeff Wrana (Addgene plasmid # 24811 ; http://n2t.net/addgene:24811 ; RRID:Addgene_24811)
