[The description below was written by a language model from this plasmid's Addgene catalogue record.]
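Description:
3XFlag pCMV5-TOPO TAZ (∂WW) is a mammalian expression plasmid built on the pCMV5-TOPO backbone (about 5 kb without insert). It is propagated in E. coli as a high-copy plasmid under ampicillin selection. The record does not list a mammalian selection marker, nor does it give a feature table, so the origin of replication, polyadenylation signal and other backbone elements are not explicitly documented. The backbone name and the use of a CMV forward sequencing primer indicate that the insert is driven by the cytomegalovirus immediate-early promoter, which gives strong constitutive expression in most transfected mammalian cell lines.

The payload is human TAZ (WWTR1), a transcriptional co-regulator, carrying an internal deletion of amino acids 111–158. As the "∂WW" designation indicates, this deletion is meant to remove the WW domain, a protein–protein interaction module that typically binds proline-rich (PPxY-type) motifs in partner proteins. The coding sequence is fused at its N terminus to a 3XFlag epitope tag, allowing sensitive detection by immunoblotting or immunofluorescence and recovery by anti-Flag immunoprecipitation. The insert was placed by restriction cloning between KpnI/HindIII at the 5′ end and EcoRI at the 3′ end, and these sites were retained.

The construct is suited to transient expression as a domain-deletion mutant, typically compared with wild-type TAZ to test whether the WW domain is required for a given interaction, localisation or transcriptional activity. The associated publication concerns TAZ control of Smad nucleocytoplasmic shuttling and its role in human embryonic stem-cell self-renewal.
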