>Addgene plasmid #24811 | 3XFlag pCMV5-TOPO TAZ (∂WW) | addgene partial sequence | sequence record 30779 | 24811 with CMV-F
GCAGAGCTGTTTAGTGAACCGTCAGAATTGATCTGGTACCATGGACTACAAAGACCATGACGGTGATTAT
AAAGATCATGACATCGATTACAAGGATGACGATGACAAGCTTGGGAATCCGGCCTCGGCGCCCCCTCCGC
TCCCGCCGCCTGGGCAGCAAGTGATCCACGTCACGCAGGACCTAGACACAGACCTCGAAGCCCTCTTCAA
CTCTGTCATGAATCCGAAGCCTAGCTCGTGGCGGAAGAAGATCCTGCCGGAGTCTTTCTTTAAGGAGCCT
GATTCGGGCTCGCACTCGCGCCAGTCCAGCACCGACTCGTCGGGCGGCCACCCGGGGCCTCGACTGGCTG
GGGGTGCCCAGCATGTCCGCTCGCACTCGTCGCCCGCGTCCCTGCAGCTGGGCACCGGCGCGGGTGCTGC
GGGTAGCCCCGCGCAGCAGCACGCCGGCATGAATCAGCCTCTGAATCATATGAACCTCCACCCTGCCGTC
AGTTCCACACCAGTGCCTCAGAGGTCCATGGCAGTATCCCAGCCAAATCTCGTGATGAATCACCAACACC
AGCAGCAGATGGCCCCCAGTACCCTGAGCCAGCAGAACCACCCCACTCAGAACCCACCCGCAGGGCTCAT
GAGTATGCCCAATGCGCTGACCACTCAGCAGCAGCAGCAGCAGAAACTGCGGCTTCAGAGAATCCAGATG
GAGAGAGAAAGGATTCGAATGCGCCAAGAGGAGCTCATGAGGCAGGAAGCTGCCCTCTGTCGACAGCTCC
CCATGGAAGCTGAGACTCTTGCCCCAGTTCAGGCTGCTGTCAACCCACCCACGATGACCCCAGACATGAG
ATCCATCACTAATAATAGCTCANATCCTTTCCTCAATGGAGGGCCATATCATTCGAGGGAGCAGA
